Addgene plasmid #212717: pET24a-NUbo-E3(63)-His6
Purpose: Bacterial expression of NUbo-E3(63)-His6
Depositing lab: Helle Ulrich. Depositing organization: Institut fuer Molekulare Biologie (IMB Mainz). Publication: Ubiquiton-An inducible, linkage-specific polyubiquitylation tool. Renz C, Asimaki E, Meister C, Albanese V, Petriukov K, Krapoth NC, Wegmann S, Wollscheid HP, Wong RP, Fulzele A, Chen JX, Leon S, Ulrich HD. Mol Cell. 2024 Jan 18;84(2):386-400.e11. doi: 10.1016/j.molcel.2023.11.016. Epub 2023 Dec 15. PubMed 38103558.
Backbone
  Vector backbone: pET24a
  Vector type: Bacterial Expression
Growth in bacteria
  Bacterial resistance: Kanamycin, 50 μg/mL
  Growth temperature: 37°C
  Growth strain: Top10
  Copy number: High Copy
Gene/Insert
  Gene/Insert name: E3(63)
  Species: H. sapiens (human), S. cerevisiae (budding yeast)
  Tag / fusion protein: NUbo (N terminal on insert); 6xHis (C terminal on insert)
  Cloning method: Restriction Enzyme; 5′ cloning site unknown (unknown if destroyed)
Terms and licenses: Academic/Nonprofit Terms; Industry Terms: Not Available to Industry
Depositor comments: pHU3226
How to cite: pET24a-NUbo-E3(63)-His6 was a gift from Helle Ulrich (Addgene plasmid # 212717 ; http://n2t.net/addgene:212717 ; RRID:Addgene_212717)
