[The description below was written by a language model from this plasmid's Addgene catalogue record and pLannotate feature annotations shown in this document.]
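Description:
pET24a-NUbo-E3(63)-His6 is a 6.3 kb bacterial expression plasmid built on the pET24a backbone for producing a recombinant engineered ubiquitin ligase in E. coli. It is selected with kanamycin through an aph(3')-Ia resistance gene and replicates from a ColE1/pBR322-type origin. The bom and rop elements typical of pET vectors are also annotated, although the catalogue entry lists the plasmid as high copy. An f1 origin is present as well. The short tetracycline-resistance fragments, the CAP site and the predicted E. coli ORF appear to be backbone remnants rather than functional parts.

Expression is driven by a T7 promoter with an adjacent lac operator, followed by the T7 gene 10 ribosome binding site and closed by the T7 terminator. A plasmid-borne lacI gene supplies repressor, so transcription requires a host providing T7 RNA polymerase and is induced with IPTG.

According to the feature table, the open reading frame begins with an N-terminal fragment of yeast ubiquitin, which corresponds to the NUbo tag named in the record. This is followed by a partial HA epitope match, then the T2098L mutant FRB domain of human FRAP, which binds FKBP in the presence of rapamycin-type ligands. Next comes a fragment of the S. cerevisiae E3 ubiquitin ligase Pib1, and the protein ends in a C-terminal His tag for affinity purification. This mix of parts fits the human and yeast species listed for the insert. A short downstream match to a T7 gene 10B-derived tag lies after the His tag and is probably vector sequence.

The associated publication describes an inducible, linkage-specific polyubiquitylation tool. The "63" in the name suggests a K63-linkage-specific ligase, though the record does not say so explicitly. The purified protein would presumably serve in in vitro ubiquitylation assays.
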