Features (pLannotate 1.2.2; 22 found; start..end, strand, type, name):
     12..440     +  rep_origin     f1 ori (sequence partly withheld): f1 bacteriophage origin of replication; arrow indicates direction of (+) strand synthesis
    493..550     +  promoter       AmpR promoter (fragment): bla
    559..1374    -  CDS            KanR: aminoglycoside phosphotransferase; aph(3')-Ia; confers resistance to kanamycin in bacteria or G418 (Geneticin®) in eukaryotes
   1496..2084    +  rep_origin     ori: high-copy-number ColE1/pMB1/pBR322/pUC origin of replication
   2270..2409    -  misc_feature   bom: basis of mobility region from pBR322
   2511..2702    -  CDS            rop: Rop protein, which maintains plasmids at low copy number; rop
   2719..3099    +  CDS            YPB1_ECOLX: Protein predicted: Swiss-Prot protein existence level 4. From Escherichia coli.
   3171..3462    -  CDS            TcR (fragment): tetracycline efflux protein; tet; confers resistance to tetracycline
   3477..3498    -  protein_bind   CAP binding site: CAP binding activates transcription in the presence of cAMP. E. coli catabolite activator protein
   3511..4593    -  CDS            lacI: lac repressor; lacI; The lac repressor binds to the lac operator to inhibit transcription in E. coli. This inhibition can be relieved by adding lactose or isopropyl-β-D-thiogalactopyranoside (IPTG).
   4594..4671    -  promoter       lacI promoter: lacI
   4679..4958    -  CDS            TcR (fragment): tetracycline efflux protein; tet; confers resistance to tetracycline
   4980..4998    +  promoter       T7 promoter: promoter for bacteriophage T7 RNA polymerase
   4999..5023    +  protein_bind   lac operator: The lac repressor binds to the lac operator to inhibit transcription in E. coli. This inhibition can be relieved by adding lactose or isopropyl-β-D-thiogalactopyranoside (IPTG). lac repressor encoded by lacI
   5038..5060    +  RBS            RBS: efficient ribosome binding site from bacteriophage T7 gene 10 (Olins and Rangwala, 1989)
   5068..5178    +  CDS            ubiquitin (fragment): Saccharomyces cerevisiae ubiquitin
   5191..5219    +  CDS            3xHA (fragment): three tandem HA epitope tags
   5227..5505    +  CDS            FRB*: T2098L mutant of FKBP-rapamycin binding domain of human FRAP binds synthetic ligands such as AP21967
   5521..6108    +  CDS            PIB1 (fragment): PIB1_YEAST - Experimental evidence at protein level: Swiss-Prot protein existence level 1. Functions as an E3 ubiquitin-protein ligase. Binds phospholipid vesicles containing phosphatidylinositol 3-phosphate. From Saccharomyces cerevisiae (strain ATCC 204508 / S288c) (Baker's yeast).
   6115..6132    +  CDS            9xHis (fragment): 9xHis affinity tag
   6142..6191    +  CDS            SET1 (fragment): solubility-enhancement tag derived from T7 phage gene 10B
   6199..6246    +  terminator     T7 terminator: transcription terminator for bacteriophage T7 RNA polymerase
>Addgene plasmid #212717 | pET24a-NUbo-E3(63)-His6 | addgene full sequence | sequence record 418761 | Addgene NGS Result
TGGCGAATGGG
[124 nt withheld, positions 12-135]
C
[91 nt withheld, positions 137-227]
A
[49 nt withheld, positions 229-277]
CCTTTGACGTTGGAGTCCACGTTCTTT
[37 nt withheld, positions 305-341]
ACCCTATCTCGGTCTATTCTTTTGATTTATAAGGGATTTTGCCGATTTCGGCCTATTGGTTAAAAAATGA
GCTGATTTAACAAAAATTTAACGCGAATTTTAACAAAATATTAACGCTTACAATTTAGGTGGCACTTTTC
GGGGAAATGTGCGCGGAACCCCTATTTGTTTATTTTTCTAAATACATTCAAATATGTATCCGCTCATGAA
TTAATTCTTAGAAAAACTCATCGAGCATCAAATGAAACTGCAATTTATTCATATCAGGATTATCAATACC
ATATTTTTGAAAAAGCCGTTTCTGTAATGAAGGAGAAAACTCACCGAGGCAGTTCCATAGGATGGCAAGA
TCCTGGTATCGGTCTGCGATTCCGACTCGTCCAACATCAATACAACCTATTAATTTCCCCTCGTCAAAAA
TAAGGTTATCAAGTGAGAAATCACCATGAGTGACGACTGAATCCGGTGAGAATGGCAAAAGTTTATGCAT
TTCTTTCCAGACTTGTTCAACAGGCCAGCCATTACGCTCGTCATCAAAATCACTCGCATCAACCAAACCG
TTATTCATTCGTGATTGCGCCTGAGCGAGACGAAATACGCGATCGCTGTTAAAAGGACAATTACAAACAG
GAATCGAATGCAACCGGCGCAGGAACACTGCCAGCGCATCAACAATATTTTCACCTGAATCAGGATATTC
TTCTAATACCTGGAATGCTGTTTTCCCGGGGATCGCAGTGGTGAGTAACCATGCATCATCAGGAGTACGG
ATAAAATGCTTGATGGTCGGAAGAGGCATAAATTCCGTCAGCCAGTTTAGTCTGACCATCTCATCTGTAA
CATCATTGGCAACGCTACCTTTGCCATGTTTCAGAAACAACTCTGGCGCATCGGGCTTCCCATACAATCG
ATAGATTGTCGCACCTGATTGCCCGACATTATCGCGAGCCCATTTATACCCATATAAATCAGCATCCATG
TTGGAATTTAATCGCGGCCTAGAGCAAGACGTTTCCCGTTGAATATGGCTCATAACACCCCTTGTATTAC
TGTTTATGTAAGCAGACAGTTTTATTGTTCATGACCAAAATCCCTTAACGTGAGTTTTCGTTCCACTGAG
CGTCAGACCCCGTAGAAAAGATCAAAGGATCTTCTTGAGATCCTTTTTTTCTGCGCGTAATCTGCTGCTT
GCAAACAAAAAAACCACCGCTACCAGCGGTGGTTTGTTTGCCGGATCAAGAGCTACCAACTCTTTTTCCG
AAGGTAACTGGCTTCAGCAGAGCGCAGATACCAAATACTGTCCTTCTAGTGTAGCCGTAGTTAGGCCACC
ACTTCAAGAACTCTGTAGCACCGCCTACATACCTCGCTCTGCTAATCCTGTTACCAGTGGCTGCTGCCAG
TGGCGATAAGTCGTGTCTTACCGGGTTGGACTCAAGACGATAGTTACCGGATAAGGCGCAGCGGTCGGGC
TGAACGGGGGGTTCGTGCACACAGCCCAGCTTGGAGCGAACGACCTACACCGAACTGAGATACCTACAGC
GTGAGCTATGAGAAAGCGCCACGCTTCCCGAAGGGAGAAAGGCGGACAGGTATCCGGTAAGCGGCAGGGT
CGGAACAGGAGAGCGCACGAGGGAGCTTCCAGGGGGAAACGCCTGGTATCTTTATAGTCCTGTCGGGTTT
CGCCACCTCTGACTTGAGCGTCGATTTTTGTGATGCTCGTCAGGGGGGCGGAGCCTATGGAAAAACGCCA
GCAACGCGGCCTTTTTACGGTTCCTGGCCTTTTGCTGGCCTTTTGCTCACATGTTCTTTCCTGCGTTATC
CCCTGATTCTGTGGATAACCGTATTACCGCCTTTGAGTGAGCTGATACCGCTCGCCGCAGCCGAACGACC
GAGCGCAGCGAGTCAGTGAGCGAGGAAGCGGAAGAGCGCCTGATGCGGTATTTTCTCCTTACGCATCTGT
GCGGTATTTCACACCGCAATGGTGCACTCTCAGTACAATCTGCTCTGATGCCGCATAGTTAAGCCAGTAT
ACACTCCGCTATCGCTACGTGACTGGGTCATGGCTGCGCCCCGACACCCGCCAACACCCGCTGACGCGCC
CTGACGGGCTTGTCTGCTCCCGGCATCCGCTTACAGACAAGCTGTGACCGTCTCCGGGAGCTGCATGTGT
CAGAGGTTTTCACCGTCATCACCGAAACGCGCGAGGCAGCTGCGGTAAAGCTCATCAGCGTGGTCGTGAA
GCGATTCACAGATGTCTGCCTGTTCATCCGCGTCCAGCTCGTTGAGTTTCTCCAGAAGCGTTAATGTCTG
GCTTCTGATAAAGCGGGCCATGTTAAGGGCGGTTTTTTCCTGTTTGGTCACTGATGCCTCCGTGTAAGGG
GGATTTCTGTTCATGGGGGTAATGATACCGATGAAACGAGAGAGGATGCTCACGATACGGGTTACTGATG
ATGAACATGCCCGGTTACTGGAACGTTGTGAGGGTAAACAACTGGCGGTATGGATGCGGCGGGACCAGAG
AAAAATCACTCAGGGTCAATGCCAGCGCTTCGTTAATACAGATGTAGGTGTTCCACAGGGTAGCCAGCAG
CATCCTGCGATGCAGATCCGGAACATAATGGTGCAGGGCGCTGACTTCCGCGTTTCCAGACTTTACGAAA
CACGGAAACCGAAGACCATTCATGTTGTTGCTCAGGTCGCAGACGTTTTGCAGCAGCAGTCGCTTCACGT
TCGCTCGCGTATCGGTGATTCATTCTGCTAACCAGTAAGGCAACCCCGCCAGCCTAGCCGGGTCCTCAAC
GACAGGAGCACGATCATGCGCACCCGTGGGGCCGCCATGCCGGCGATAATGGCCTGCTTCTCGCCGAAAC
GTTTGGTGGCGGGACCAGTGACGAAGGCTTGAGCGAGGGCGTGCAAGATTCCGAATACCGCAAGCGACAG
GCCGATCATCGTCGCGCTCCAGCGAAAGCGGTCCTCGCCGAAAATGACCCAGAGCGCTGCCGGCACCTGT
CCTACGAGTTGCATGATAAAGAAGACAGTCATAAGTGCGGCGACGATAGTCATGCCCCGCGCCCACCGGA
AGGAGCTGACTGGGTTGAAGGCTCTCAAGGGCATCGGTCGAGATCCCGGTGCCTAATGAGTGAGCTAACT
TACATTAATTGCGTTGCGCTCACTGCCCGCTTTCCAGTCGGGAAACCTGTCGTGCCAGCTGCATTAATGA
ATCGGCCAACGCGCGGGGAGAGGCGGTTTGCGTATTGGGCGCCAGGGTGGTTTTTCTTTTCACCAGTGAG
ACGGGCAACAGCTGATTGCCCTTCACCGCCTGGCCCTGAGAGAGTTGCAGCAAGCGGTCCACGCTGGTTT
GCCCCAGCAGGCGAAAATCCTGTTTGATGGTGGTTAACGGCGGGATATAACATGAGCTGTCTTCGGTATC
GTCGTATCCCACTACCGAGATATCCGCACCAACGCGCAGCCCGGACTCGGTAATGGCGCGCATTGCGCCC
AGCGCCATCTGATCGTTGGCAACCAGCATCGCAGTGGGAACGATGCCCTCATTCAGCATTTGCATGGTTT
GTTGAAAACCGGACATGGCACTCCAGTCGCCTTCCCGTTCCGCTATCGGCTGAATTTGATTGCGAGTGAG
ATATTTATGCCAGCCAGCCAGACGCAGACGCGCCGAGACAGAACTTAATGGGCCCGCTAACAGCGCGATT
TGCTGGTGACCCAATGCGACCAGATGCTCCACGCCCAGTCGCGTACCGTCTTCATGGGAGAAAATAATAC
TGTTGATGGGTGTCTGGTCAGAGACATCAAGAAATAACGCCGGAACATTAGTGCAGGCAGCTTCCACAGC
AATGGCATCCTGGTCATCCAGCGGATAGTTAATGATCAGCCCACTGACGCGTTGCGCGAGAAGATTGTGC
ACCGCCGCTTTACAGGCTTCGACGCCGCTTCGTTCTACCATCGACACCACCACGCTGGCACCCAGTTGAT
CGGCGCGAGATTTAATCGCCGCGACAATTTGCGACGGCGCGTGCAGGGCCAGACTGGAGGTGGCAACGCC
AATCAGCAACGACTGTTTGCCCGCCAGTTGTTGTGCCACGCGGTTGGGAATGTAATTCAGCTCCGCCATC
GCCGCTTCCACTTTTTCCCGCGTTTTCGCAGAAACGTGGCTGGCCTGGTTCACCACGCGGGAAACGGTCT
GATAAGAGACACCGGCATACTCTGCGACATCGTATAACGTTACTGGTTTCACATTCACCACCCTGAATTG
ACTCTCTTCCGGGCGCTATCATGCCATACCGCGAAAGGTTTTGCGCCATTCGATGGTGTCCGGGATCTCG
ACGCTCTCCCTTATGCGACTCCTGCATTAGGAAGCAGCCCAGTAGTAGGTTGAGGCCGTTGAGCACCGCC
GCCGCAAGGAATGGTGCATGCAAGGAGATGGCGCCCAACAGTCCCCCGGCCACGGGGCCTGCCACCATAC
CCACGCCGAAACAAGCGCTCATGAGCCCGAAGTGGCGAGCCCGATCTTCCCCATCGGTGATGTCGGCGAT
ATAGGCGCCAGCAACCGCACCTGTGGCGCCGGTGATGCCGGCCACGATGCGTCCGGCGTAGAGGATCGAG
ATCTCGATCCCGCGAAATTAATACGACTCACTATAGGGGAATTGTGAGCGGATAACAATTCCCCTCTAGA
AATAATTTTGTTTAACTTTAAGAAGGAGATATACATATGCAGATTTTCGTCAAGACTTTGACCGGTAAAA
CCGCAACATTGGAAGTTGAATCTTCCGATACCATCGACAACGTTAAGTCGAAAATTCAAGACAAGGAAGG
GATCCCTGGGTCTGGGGCTTACCCATACGATGTTCCTGACTATGCGGGGAATGGTATCCTCTGGCATGAG
ATGTGGCATGAAGGCCTGGAAGAGGCATCTCGTTTGTACTTTGGGGAAAGGAACGTGAAAGGCATGTTTG
AGGTGCTGGAGCCCTTGCATGCTATGATGGAACGGGGCCCCCAGACTCTGAAGGAAACATCCTTTAATCA
GGCCTATGGTCGAGATTTAATGGAGGCCCAAGAGTGGTGCAGGAAGTACATGAAATCAGGGAATGTCAAG
GACCTCCTCCAAGCCTGGGACCTCTATTATCATGTGTTCCGACGAATCTCAAAGACTAGTGAATTCCCAA
ATCTACTAGTATCCTCCACCAACAGAGATGTACGACTATCGCAAACTTCGGTACCACCAAATGCACTTGC
ACTTTCTGCACCAGATAGCAACACTGATGAAGACGCGGAAATCCTGGAAGATTCGGTAGATCAATCCGGT
ACGGCATGCAGGAGCGAAGAAAGTTCACAAAACGAGGAGGATCACTTCTGCCCTATTTGTAACTCAGATC
TCACACAGTTTCCTGATGAAGAAGAGACCAGAAAGCACGTAGAGGATTGCATACAGAGAGCTGAAAATGC
CCAACAACATACGAATACGTCAGATGCAGCAGATGACTCCGTAAAAGAAAGCCCTGCCTTTCAAAATAGA
ATGTTAGTGTACAAGATATCGCCTAATACAACAGATAATGCAATTAAGGAGTGCCCGATTTGTTTTGAGA
ATATGGAACCCGGTGAGAAAGTTGGGAGACTAGAATGCTTGTGTGTTTTCCATTATAAGTGTATTAAGAA
CTGGTTTCACAAAAGGGCGCAAATGACTGCAGCCCAGAAGGGAAATGGACATGCTTTTGTTAAAAGGAAC
TTTTGTCCTTTCCATGATGCCGTATTTCTCGAGCACCACCACCACCACCACTGAGATCCGGCTGCTAACA
AAGCCCGAAAGGAAGCTGAGTTGGCTGCTGCCACCGCTGAGCAATAACTAGCATAACCCCTTGGGGCCTC
TAAACGGGTCTTGAGGGGTTTTTTGCTGAAAGGAGGAACTATATCCGGAT
